Addgene plasmid #162245: ER-EGFP-eMagA
Purpose: Blue-light dependent heterodimerization system
Depositing lab: Pietro De Camilli. Depositing organization: Yale University. Publication: Optimized Vivid-derived Magnets photodimerizers for subcellular optogenetics in mammalian cells. Benedetti L, Marvin JS, Falahati H, Guillen-Samander A, Looger LL, De Camilli P. Elife. 2020 Nov 11;9. pii: 63230. doi: 10.7554/eLife.63230. PubMed 33174843.
Backbone
  Vector backbone: M18 pCAGGS WPRE electroporation vector (Gray et al., 2016)
  Backbone size w/o insert (bp): 5897
  Vector type: Mammalian Expression
Growth in bacteria
  Bacterial resistance: Ampicillin, 100 μg/mL
  Growth temperature: 37°C
  Growth strain: DH5alpha
  Copy number: High Copy
Gene/Insert
  Gene/Insert name: CytP450 ER targeting sequencel-EGFP-eMagA
  Species: Synthetic
  Insert size (bp): 1377
  Promoter: beta-actin promoter
  Cloning method: Restriction Enzyme; 5′ cloning site NotI (unknown if destroyed); 3′ cloning site HpaI (unknown if destroyed)
Terms and licenses: Academic/Nonprofit Terms; Industry Terms: Not Available to Industry
Depositor comments: Please visit https://doi.org/10.1101/2020.08.28.272807 for bioRxiv preprint.
How to cite: ER-EGFP-eMagA was a gift from Pietro De Camilli (Addgene plasmid # 162245 ; http://n2t.net/addgene:162245 ; RRID:Addgene_162245)
