[The description below was written by a language model from this plasmid's Addgene catalogue record and pLannotate feature annotations shown in this document.]
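Description:
ER-EGFP-eMagA is a mammalian expression plasmid built on a pCAGGS-type electroporation backbone carrying a WPRE. It encodes one half of a blue-light-dependent heterodimerization system. In bacteria it is maintained as a high-copy plasmid through a ColE1/pUC-type origin and selected with ampicillin via the β-lactamase gene. No mammalian selection marker is annotated. An SV40 origin is present in the backbone, along with remnants of lac regulatory elements.

Expression is driven by the CAG arrangement: the CMV immediate-early enhancer, the chicken β-actin promoter and a chimeric β-actin/β-globin intron, which together give strong constitutive transcription in many mammalian cell types. The roughly 1.4 kb synthetic insert is a three-part fusion. An N-terminal fragment of rabbit cytochrome P450 2C1 acts as an endoplasmic reticulum targeting and anchoring sequence, EGFP allows visualization, and eMagA is the photodimerizer module. The annotation software matches the eMagA segment to nMagHigh1, the "negative Magnet" variant of the truncated Neurospora Vivid photoreceptor. This fits with eMagA being an optimized Vivid-derived Magnet, although the specific changes are not listed in the record. Downstream lie a second short chimeric intron, the WPRE, which enhances transcript stability and expression, and a bGH polyadenylation signal, followed by the rabbit β-globin poly(A) signal of the backbone.

The construct is intended for subcellular optogenetics. It displays eMagA on the ER membrane so that blue light can reversibly recruit a partner protein fused to the complementary Magnet component. The depositor and repository sequences differ by about eleven nucleotides in length but show essentially the same feature layout.
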