Features (pLannotate 1.2.2; 24 found; start..end, strand, type, name):
      3..382     +  enhancer       CMV enhancer: human cytomegalovirus immediate early enhancer
    385..660     +  promoter       chicken β-actin promoter: No description available
    661..1669    +  intron         chimeric intron: chimera between introns from chicken β-actin and rabbit β-globin
   1723..1749    +  misc_feature   MCS (fragment): multiple cloning site
   1777..1869    +  CDS            CYP2C1 (fragment): CP2C1_RABIT - Experimental evidence at protein level: Swiss-Prot protein existence level 1. Cytochromes P450 are a group of heme-thiolate monooxygenases. In liver microsomes, this enzyme is involved in an NADPH-dependent electron transport pathway. It oxidizes a variety of structurally unrelated compounds, including steroids, fatty acids, and xenobiotics. From Oryctolagus cuniculus (Rabbit).
   1921..2637    +  CDS            EGFP: EGFP is a basic (constitutively fluorescent) green fluorescent protein published in 1996, derived from Aequorea victoria. It is reported to be a rapidly-maturing weak dimer with moderate acid sensitivity.
   2701..3150    +  CDS            nMagHigh1: "negative Magnet" variant of an N-terminally truncated Vivid (VVD) blue light photoreceptor from Neurospora crassa (Kawano et al., 2015) rapidly heterodimerizes with pMag or pMagFast2 upon blue light irradiation
   3198..3330    +  intron         chimeric intron: chimera between introns from human β-globin and immunoglobulin heavy chain genes
   3339..3927    +  misc_feature   WPRE: woodchuck hepatitis virus posttranscriptional regulatory element
   3931..3947    +  misc_feature   MCS (fragment): pUC18/19 multiple cloning site
   3960..4071    +  polyA_signal   bGH poly(A) signal: bovine growth hormone polyadenylation signal
   4221..4292    +  CDS            HBB (fragment): HBB_PONPY - Experimental evidence at transcript level: Swiss-Prot protein existence level 2. Involved in oxygen transport from the lung to the various peripheral tissues. From Pongo pygmaeus (Bornean orangutan).
   4363..4418    +  polyA_signal   β-globin poly(A) signal: rabbit β-globin polyadenylation signal (Gil and Proudfoot, 1987)
   4801..4817    -  protein_bind   lac operator: The lac repressor binds to the lac operator to inhibit transcription in E. coli. This inhibition can be relieved by adding lactose or isopropyl-β-D-thiogalactopyranoside (IPTG). lac repressor encoded by lacI
   4825..4855    -  promoter       lac promoter: promoter for the E. coli lac operon
   4870..4891    -  protein_bind   CAP binding site: CAP binding activates transcription in the presence of cAMP. E. coli catabolite activator protein
   4904..4943    -  CDS            lacI (fragment): lac repressor; lacI; The lac repressor binds to the lac operator to inhibit transcription in E. coli. This inhibition can be relieved by adding lactose or isopropyl-β-D-thiogalactopyranoside (IPTG).
   4950..4972    +  promoter       SV40 promoter (fragment): SV40 enhancer and early promoter
   4996..5131    +  rep_origin     SV40 ori: SV40 origin of replication
   5151..5285    +  polyA_signal   SV40 poly(A) signal: SV40 polyadenylation signal
   5287..5341    -  CDS            lacI (fragment): lac repressor; lacI; The lac repressor binds to the lac operator to inhibit transcription in E. coli. This inhibition can be relieved by adding lactose or isopropyl-β-D-thiogalactopyranoside (IPTG).
   5524..6112    -  rep_origin     ori: high-copy-number ColE1/pMB1/pBR322/pUC origin of replication
   6283..7143    -  CDS            AmpR: β-lactamase; bla; confers resistance to ampicillin, carbenicillin, and related antibiotics
   7144..7248    -  promoter       AmpR promoter: bla
>Addgene plasmid #162245 | ER-EGFP-eMagA | depositor full sequence | sequence record 314507 | ER-EGFP-eMagA sequence 7274 bps
TCGACATTGATTATTGACTAGTTATTAATAGTAATCAATTACGGGGTCATTAGTTCATAGCCCATATATG
GAGTTCCGCGTTACATAACTTACGGTAAATGGCCCGCCTGGCTGACCGCCCAACGACCCCCGCCCATTGA
CGTCAATAATGACGTATGTTCCCATAGTAACGCCAATAGGGACTTTCCATTGACGTCAATGGGTGGACTA
TTTACGGTAAACTGCCCACTTGGCAGTACATCAAGTGTATCATATGCCAAGTACGCCCCCTATTGACGTC
AATGACGGTAAATGGCCCGCCTGGCATTATGCCCAGTACATGACCTTATGGGACTTTCCTACTTGGCAGT
ACATCTACGTATTAGTCATCGCTATTACCATGGGTCGAGGTGAGCCCCACGTTCTGCTTCACTCTCCCCA
TCTCCCCCCCCTCCCCACCCCCAATTTTGTATTTATTTATTTTTTAATTATTTTGTGCAGCGATGGGGGC
GGGGGGGGGGGGGGCGCGCGCCAGGCGGGGCGGGGCGGGGGCGAGGGCGGGGCGGGGCGAGGCGGAGAGG
TGCGGCGGCAGCCAATCAGAGCGGCGCGCTCCGAAAGTTTCCTTTTATGGCGAGGCGGCGGCGGCGGCGG
CCCTATAAAAAGCGAAGCGCGCGGCGGGCGGGAGTCGCTGCGTTGCCTTCGCCCCGTGCCCCGCTCCGCG
CCGCCTCGCGCCGCCCGCCCCGGCTCTGACTGACCGCGTTACTCCCACAGGTGAGCGGGCGGGACGGCCC
TTCTCCTCCGGGCTGTAATTAGCGCTTGGTTTAATGACGGCTCGTTTCTTTTCTGTGGCTGCGTGAAAGC
CTTAAAGGGCTCCGGGAGGGCCCTTTGTGCGGGGGGGAGCGGCTCGGGGGGTGCGTGCGTGTGTGTGTGC
GTGGGGAGCGCCGCGTGCGGCCCGCGCTGCCCGGCGGCTGTGAGCGCTGCGGGCGCGGCGCGGGGCTTTG
TGCGCTCCGCGTGTGCGCGAGGGGAGCGCGGCCGGGGGCGGTGCCCCGCGGTGCGGGGGGGCTGCGAGGG
GAACAAAGGCTGCGTGCGGGGTGTGTGCGTGGGGGGGTGAGCAGGGGGTGTGGGCGCGGCGGTCGGGCTG
TAACCCCCCCCTGCACCCCCCTCCCCGAGTTGCTGAGCACGGCCCGGCTTCGGGTGCGGGGCTCCGTGCG
GGGCGTGGCGCGGGGCTCGCCGTGCCGGGCGGGGGGTGGCGGCAGGTGGGGGTGCCGGGCGGGGCGGGGC
CGCCTCGGGCCGGGGAGGGCTCGGGGGAGGGGCGCGGCGGCCCCGGAGCGCCGGCGGCTGTCGAGGCGCG
GCGAGCCGCAGCCATTGCCTTTTATGGTAATCGTGCGAGAGGGCGCAGGGACTTCCTTTGTCCCAAATCT
GGCGGAGCCGAAATCTGGGAGGCGCCGCCGCACCCCCTCTAGCGGGCGCGGGCGAAGCGGTGCGGCGCCG
GCAGGAAGGAAATGGGCGGGGAGGGCCTTCGTGCGTCGCCGCGCCGCCGTCCCCTTCTCCATCTCCAGCC
TCGGGGCTGCCGCAGGGGGACGGCTGCCTTCGGGGGGGACGGGGCAGGGCGGGGTTCGGCTTCTGGCGTG
TGACCGGCGGCTCTAGAGCCTCTGCTAACCATGTTCATGCCTTCTTCTTTTTCCTACAGCTCCTGGGCAA
CGTGCTGGTTGTTGTGCTGTCTCATCATTTTGGCAAAGAATTCGGTACCGCGGGCCCGGGATCCACCGGA
AGCCACCTGCATGCGGCCGCGCCACCATGGATCCTGTGGTGGTGCTGGGGCTCTGTCTCTCCTGTTTGCT
TCTCCTTTCACTCTGGAAACAGAGCTATGGGGGAGGGTTGGATCCACCGGTCGGCGGCTCCGGAGGCAGC
GGCGGTTCTGGAGGTTCCGGTGGCGGCTCCATGGTGTCGAAGGGAGAGGAGCTTTTCACCGGCGTGGTGC
CGATTCTTGTGGAACTGGACGGCGACGTGAACGGACATAAGTTCAGCGTGTCAGGAGAAGGAGAAGGGGA
CGCGACTTACGGAAAGCTGACCCTGAAGTTCATCTGTACCACCGGGAAGCTCCCGGTGCCCTGGCCGACC
CTCGTGACTACTCTGACCTACGGAGTGCAGTGCTTCTCCCGCTACCCGGACCATATGAAGCAGCACGATT
TCTTCAAGAGCGCTATGCCCGAGGGTTACGTGCAAGAACGGACCATCTTCTTCAAGGACGACGGAAACTA
CAAGACCAGAGCCGAAGTGAAATTCGAAGGAGACACCCTCGTCAATCGCATCGAGCTGAAGGGAATCGAC
TTTAAGGAAGATGGGAATATCCTGGGTCACAAGCTGGAGTACAACTACAACTCCCACAATGTGTACATCA
TGGCGGATAAGCAAAAGAACGGCATTAAGGTCAACTTCAAGATCCGGCATAACATAGAAGATGGCTCCGT
GCAACTGGCGGACCACTACCAGCAGAACACCCCCATTGGGGACGGTCCGGTGCTGCTCCCTGATAACCAC
TACCTGTCAACCCAAAGCGCACTGTCCAAGGACCCCAACGAGAAGAGGGACCACATGGTGCTGCTGGAGT
TCGTCACTGCCGCTGGCATCACTCTCGGAATGGACGAGCTGTACAAGGGGGGCGGCTCCGGAGGCAGCGG
CGGTTCTGGAGGTTCCGGTGGCGGCTCCACGCGTATGGGACACACTCTTTACGCCCCTGGAGGATACGAC
ATTATGGGATATTTGGATCAGATTGCGAACCGCCCAAACCCTCAGGTCGAACTGGGGCCTGTGGACCTGT
CATGTGCCCTGATCCTGTGCGATCTGAAGCAAAAGGACACTCCGATCGTCTACGCCTCGGAAGCCTTCTT
GGAGATGACCGGATACAACAGACATGAGGTGCTCGGCAGGAACTGCAGATTCCTGCAGTCCCCCGACGGG
ATGGTGAAACCAAAGTCGACTCGCAAATATGTGGACTCGAACACGATCTACACCATCAAGAAGGCCATCG
ACCGGAACGCCGAGGTCCAGGTGGAGGTGGTCAACTTTAAGAAGAACGGCCAGCGGTTCGTGAACTTTCT
GACCATCATTCCGGTCCGGGATGAAACCGGAGAGTACAGATACTCCATCGGATTCCAGTGCGAAACCGAA
TGAGTTAACCTCGAGGTACCGATGAATAGCTAAGGTCGAGGCCGCAGGTAAGTATCAAGGTTACAAGACA
GGTTTAAGGAGACCAATAGAAACTGGGCTTGTCGAGACAGAGAAGACTCTTGCGTTTCTGATAGGCACCT
ATTGGTCTTACTGACATCCACTTTGCCTTTCTCTCCACAGGTGTCGACAATCAACCTCTGGATTACAAAA
TTTGTGAAAGATTGACTGGTATTCTTAACTATGTTGCTCCTTTTACGCTATGTGGATACGCTGCTTTAAT
GCCTTTGTATCATGCTATTGCTTCCCGTATGGCTTTCATTTTCTCCTCCTTGTATAAATCCTGGTTGCTG
TCTCTTTATGAGGAGTTGTGGCCCGTTGTCAGGCAACGTGGCGTGGTGTGCACTGTGTTTGCTGACGCAA
CCCCCACTGGTTGGGGCATTGCCACCACCTGTCAGCTCCTTTCCGGGACTTTCGCTTTCCCCCTCCCTAT
TGCCACGGCGGAACTCATCGCCGCCTGCCTTGCCCGCTGCTGGACAGGGGCTCGGCTGTTGGGCACTGAC
AATTCCGTGGTGTTGTCGGGGAAGCTGACGTCCTTTCCATGGCTGCTCGCCTGTGTTGCCACCTGGATTC
TGCGCGGGACGTCCTTCTGCTACGTCCCTTCGGCCCTCAATCCAGCGGACCTTCCTTCCCGCGGCCTGCT
GCCGGCTCTGCGGCCTCTTCCGCGTCTTCGCCTTCGCCCTCAGACGAGTCGGATCTCCCTTTGGGCCGCC
TCCCCGCCTGGAATTCGAGCTCGGTACGATCAGCCTCGACTGTGCCTTCTAGTTGCCAGCCATCTGTTGT
TTGCCCCTCCCCCGTGCCTTCCTTGACCCTGGAAGGTGCCACTCCCACTGTCCTTTCCTAATAAAATGAG
GAAATTGCATCGCATTGTCTGAGTAGGTGTCATTCTATTCTGGGGGGTGGGGTGGGGCAGGACAGCAAGG
GGGAGGATTGGGAAGACAATAGCAGGCCAGCTTTTGTTCCCTTTAGGGTTAATTGCGCGCTTGGCGCTAA
TCATGGTCATAGCTGTTTCCACTCCTCAGGTGCAGGCTGCCTATCAGAAGGTGGTGGCTGGTGTGGCCAA
TGCCCTGGCTCACAAATACCACTGAGATCTTTTTCCCTCTGCCAAAAATTATGGGGACATCATGAAGCCC
CTTGAGCATCTGACTTCTGGCTAATAAAGGAAATTTATTTTCATTGCAATAGTGTGTTGGAATTTTTTGT
GTCTCTCACTCGGAAGGACATATGGGAGGGCAAATCATTTAAAACATCAGAATGAGTATTTGGTTTAGAG
TTTGGCAACATATGCCATATGCTGGCTGCCATGAACAAAGGTGGCTATAAAGAGGTCATCAGTATATGAA
ACAGCCCCCTGCTGTCCATTCCTTATTCCATAGAAAAGCCTTGACTTGAGGTTAGATTTTTTTTTATATT
TTGTTTGTGTTATTTTTTTCTTTAACATCCCTAAAATTTTCCTTACATGTTTTACTAGCCAGATTTTTCC
TCCTCTCCTGACTACTCCCAGTCATAGCTGTCCCTCTTCTCTTATGAAGATCCCTCGACCTGCAGCCCAA
GCTTGGCGTAATCATGGTCATAGCTGTTTCCTGTGTGAAATTGTTATCCGCTCACAATTCCACACAACAT
ACGAGCCGGAAGCATAAAGTGTAAAGCCTGGGGTGCCTAATGAGTGAGCTAACTCACATTAATTGCGTTG
CGCTCACTGCCCGCTTTCCAGTCGGGAAACCTGTCGTGCCAGCGGATCCGCATCTCAATTAGTCAGCAAC
CATAGTCCCGCCCCTAACTCCGCCCATCCCGCCCCTAACTCCGCCCAGTTCCGCCCATTCTCCGCCCCAT
GGCTGACTAATTTTTTTTATTTATGCAGAGGCCGAGGCCGCCTCGGCCTCTGAGCTATTCCAGAAGTAGT
GAGGAGGCTTTTTTGGAGGCCTAGGCTTTTGCAAAAAGCTAACTTGTTTATTGCAGCTTATAATGGTTAC
AAATAAAGCAATAGCATCACAAATTTCACAAATAAAGCATTTTTTTCACTGCATTCTAGTTGTGGTTTGT
CCAAACTCATCAATGTATCTTATCATGTCTGGATCCGCTGCATTAATGAATCGGCCAACGCGCGGGGAGA
GGCGGTTTGCGTATTGGGCGCTCTTCCGCTTCCTCGCTCACTGACTCGCTGCGCTCGGTCGTTCGGCTGC
GGCGAGCGGTATCAGCTCACTCAAAGGCGGTAATACGGTTATCCACAGAATCAGGGGATAACGCAGGAAA
GAACATGTGAGCAAAAGGCCAGCAAAAGGCCAGGAACCGTAAAAAGGCCGCGTTGCTGGCGTTTTTCCAT
AGGCTCCGCCCCCCTGACGAGCATCACAAAAATCGACGCTCAAGTCAGAGGTGGCGAAACCCGACAGGAC
TATAAAGATACCAGGCGTTTCCCCCTGGAAGCTCCCTCGTGCGCTCTCCTGTTCCGACCCTGCCGCTTAC
CGGATACCTGTCCGCCTTTCTCCCTTCGGGAAGCGTGGCGCTTTCTCAATGCTCACGCTGTAGGTATCTC
AGTTCGGTGTAGGTCGTTCGCTCCAAGCTGGGCTGTGTGCACGAACCCCCCGTTCAGCCCGACCGCTGCG
CCTTATCCGGTAACTATCGTCTTGAGTCCAACCCGGTAAGACACGACTTATCGCCACTGGCAGCAGCCAC
TGGTAACAGGATTAGCAGAGCGAGGTATGTAGGCGGTGCTACAGAGTTCTTGAAGTGGTGGCCTAACTAC
GGCTACACTAGAAGGACAGTATTTGGTATCTGCGCTCTGCTGAAGCCAGTTACCTTCGGAAAAAGAGTTG
GTAGCTCTTGATCCGGCAAACAAACCACCGCTGGTAGCGGTGGTTTTTTTGTTTGCAAGCAGCAGATTAC
GCGCAGAAAAAAAGGATCTCAAGAAGATCCTTTGATCTTTTCTACGGGGTCTGACGCTCAGTGGAACGAA
AACTCACGTTAAGGGATTTTGGTCATGAGATTATCAAAAAGGATCTTCACCTAGATCCTTTTAAATTAAA
AATGAAGTTTTAAATCAATCTAAAGTATATATGAGTAAACTTGGTCTGACAGTTACCAATGCTTAATCAG
TGAGGCACCTATCTCAGCGATCTGTCTATTTCGTTCATCCATAGTTGCCTGACTCCCCGTCGTGTAGATA
ACTACGATACGGGAGGGCTTACCATCTGGCCCCAGTGCTGCAATGATACCGCGAGACCCACGCTCACCGG
CTCCAGATTTATCAGCAATAAACCAGCCAGCCGGAAGGGCCGAGCGCAGAAGTGGTCCTGCAACTTTATC
CGCCTCCATCCAGTCTATTAATTGTTGCCGGGAAGCTAGAGTAAGTAGTTCGCCAGTTAATAGTTTGCGC
AACGTTGTTGCCATTGCTACAGGCATCGTGGTGTCACGCTCGTCGTTTGGTATGGCTTCATTCAGCTCCG
GTTCCCAACGATCAAGGCGAGTTACATGATCCCCCATGTTGTGCAAAAAAGCGGTTAGCTCCTTCGGTCC
TCCGATCGTTGTCAGAAGTAAGTTGGCCGCAGTGTTATCACTCATGGTTATGGCAGCACTGCATAATTCT
CTTACTGTCATGCCATCCGTAAGATGCTTTTCTGTGACTGGTGAGTACTCAACCAAGTCATTCTGAGAAT
AGTGTATGCGGCGACCGAGTTGCTCTTGCCCGGCGTCAATACGGGATAATACCGCGCCACATAGCAGAAC
TTTAAAAGTGCTCATCATTGGAAAACGTTCTTCGGGGCGAAAACTCTCAAGGATCTTACCGCTGTTGAGA
TCCAGTTCGATGTAACCCACTCGTGCACCCAACTGATCTTCAGCATCTTTTACTTTCACCAGCGTTTCTG
GGTGAGCAAAAACAGGAAGGCAAAATGCCGCAAAAAAGGGAATAAGGGCGACACGGAAATGTTGAATACT
CATACTCTTCCTTTTTCAATATTATTGAAGCATTTATCAGGGTTATTGTCTCATGAGCGGATACATATTT
GAATGTATTTAGAAAAATAAACAAATAGGGGTTCCGCGCACATTTCCCCGAAAAGTGCCACCTG
