Features (pLannotate 1.2.2; 27 found; start..end, strand, type, name):
      5..384     +  enhancer       CMV enhancer: human cytomegalovirus immediate early enhancer
    386..509     +  promoter       chicken β-actin promoter (fragment): contains a 21-bp deletion relative to the standard chicken β-actin promoter
    545..568     +  promoter       chicken β-actin promoter (fragment): No description available
    662..1678    +  intron         chimeric intron: chimera between introns from chicken β-actin and rabbit β-globin
   1676..1732    +  CDS            HBB (fragment): HBB_LEPEU - Experimental evidence at protein level: Swiss-Prot protein existence level 1. Involved in oxygen transport from the lung to the various peripheral tissues. From Lepus europaeus (European hare).
   1732..1758    +  misc_feature   MCS (fragment): multiple cloning site
   1786..1878    +  CDS            CYP2C1 (fragment): CP2C1_RABIT - Experimental evidence at protein level: Swiss-Prot protein existence level 1. Cytochromes P450 are a group of heme-thiolate monooxygenases. In liver microsomes, this enzyme is involved in an NADPH-dependent electron transport pathway. It oxidizes a variety of structurally unrelated compounds, including steroids, fatty acids, and xenobiotics. From Oryctolagus cuniculus (Rabbit).
   1930..2646    +  CDS            EGFP: EGFP is a basic (constitutively fluorescent) green fluorescent protein published in 1996, derived from Aequorea victoria. It is reported to be a rapidly-maturing weak dimer with moderate acid sensitivity.
   2710..3159    +  CDS            nMagHigh1: "negative Magnet" variant of an N-terminally truncated Vivid (VVD) blue light photoreceptor from Neurospora crassa (Kawano et al., 2015) rapidly heterodimerizes with pMag or pMagFast2 upon blue light irradiation
   3207..3339    +  intron         chimeric intron: chimera between introns from human β-globin and immunoglobulin heavy chain genes
   3348..3936    +  misc_feature   WPRE: woodchuck hepatitis virus posttranscriptional regulatory element
   3940..3956    +  misc_feature   MCS (fragment): pUC18/19 multiple cloning site
   3969..4080    +  polyA_signal   bGH poly(A) signal: bovine growth hormone polyadenylation signal
   4176..4194    -  promoter       T3 promoter: promoter for bacteriophage T3 RNA polymerase
   4230..4301    +  CDS            HBB (fragment): HBB_PONPY - Experimental evidence at transcript level: Swiss-Prot protein existence level 2. Involved in oxygen transport from the lung to the various peripheral tissues. From Pongo pygmaeus (Bornean orangutan).
   4372..4427    +  polyA_signal   β-globin poly(A) signal: rabbit β-globin polyadenylation signal (Gil and Proudfoot, 1987)
   4812..4828    -  protein_bind   lac operator: The lac repressor binds to the lac operator to inhibit transcription in E. coli. This inhibition can be relieved by adding lactose or isopropyl-β-D-thiogalactopyranoside (IPTG). lac repressor encoded by lacI
   4836..4866    -  promoter       lac promoter: promoter for the E. coli lac operon
   4881..4902    -  protein_bind   CAP binding site: CAP binding activates transcription in the presence of cAMP. E. coli catabolite activator protein
   4915..4954    -  CDS            lacI (fragment): lac repressor; lacI; The lac repressor binds to the lac operator to inhibit transcription in E. coli. This inhibition can be relieved by adding lactose or isopropyl-β-D-thiogalactopyranoside (IPTG).
   4961..4983    +  promoter       SV40 promoter (fragment): SV40 enhancer and early promoter
   5007..5142    +  rep_origin     SV40 ori: SV40 origin of replication
   5162..5296    +  polyA_signal   SV40 poly(A) signal: SV40 polyadenylation signal
   5298..5352    -  CDS            lacI (fragment): lac repressor; lacI; The lac repressor binds to the lac operator to inhibit transcription in E. coli. This inhibition can be relieved by adding lactose or isopropyl-β-D-thiogalactopyranoside (IPTG).
   5535..6123    -  rep_origin     ori: high-copy-number ColE1/pMB1/pBR322/pUC origin of replication
   6294..7154    -  CDS            AmpR: β-lactamase; bla; confers resistance to ampicillin, carbenicillin, and related antibiotics
   7155..7259    -  promoter       AmpR promoter: bla
>Addgene plasmid #162245 | ER-EGFP-eMagA | addgene full sequence | sequence record 320791 | Addgene Partial NGS Result
GGTCGACATTGATTATTGACTAGTTATTAATAGTAATCAATTACGGGGTCATTAGTTCATAGCCCATATA
TGGAGTTCCGCGTTACATAACTTACGGTAAATGGCCCGCCTGGCTGACCGCCCAACGACCCCCGCCCATT
GACGTCAATAATGACGTATGTTCCCATAGTAACGCCAATAGGGACTTTCCATTGACGTCAATGGGTGGAG
TATTTACGGTAAACTGCCCACTTGGCAGTACATCAAGTGTATCATATGCCAAGTACGCCCCCTATTGACG
TCAATGACGGTAAATGGCCCGCCTGGCATTATGCCCAGTACATGACCTTATGGGACTTTCCTACTTGGCA
GTACATCTACGTATTAGTCATCGCTATTACCATGGTCGAGGTGAGCCCCACGTTCTGCTTCACTCTCCCC
ATCTCCCCCCCCTCCCCACCCCCAATTTTGTATTTATTTATTTTTTAATTATTTTGTGCAGCGATGGGGG
CGGGGGGGGGGGGGGGGCGCGCCGGGGGGGGGGGGGGGGGGGGGGGGGGGGGGGGGGGGGGGGGGGGGGG
GGGGGGCGGCAGCCAATCAGAGCGGCGCGCTCCGAAAGTTTCCTTTTATGGCGAGGCGGCGGCGGCGGCG
GCCCTATAAAAAGCGAAGCGCGCGGCGGGCGGGAGTCGCTGCGCGCTGCCTTCGCCCCGTGCCCCGCTCC
GCCGCCGCCTCGCGCCGCCCGCCCCGGCTCTGACTGACCGCGTTACTCCCACAGGTGAGCGGGCGGGACG
GCCCTTCTCCTCCGGGCTGTAATTAGCGCTTGGTTTAATGACGGCTTGTTTCTTTTCTGTGGCTGCGTGA
AAGCCTTGAGGGGCTCCGGGAGGGCCCTTTGTGCGGGGGGAGCGGCTCGGGGGGTGCGTGCGTGTGTGTG
TGCGTGGGGAGCGCCGCGTGCGGCTCCGCGCTGCCCGGCGGCTGTGAGCGCTGCGGGCGCGGCGCGGGGC
TTTGTGCGCTCCGCAGTGTGCGCGAGGGGAGCGCGGCCGGGGGCGGTGCCCCGCGGTGCGGGGGGGGCTG
CGAGGGGAACAAAGGCTGCGTGCGGGGTGTGTGCGTGGGGGGGTGAGCAGGGGGTGTGGGCGCGTCGGTC
GGGCTGCAACCCCCCCTGCACCCCCCTCCCCGAGTTGCTGAGCACGGCCCGGCTTCGGGTGCGGGGCTCC
GTACGGGGCGTGGCGCGGGGCTCGCCGTGCCGGGCGGGGGGGGGCGGCAGGGGGGGGGGCCGGGCGGGGC
GGGGCCGCCTCGGGCCGGGGGGGGCTCGGGGGGGGGGCGCGGCGGCCCCCGGAGCGCCGGCGGCTGTCGA
GGCGCGGCGAGCCGCAGCCATTGCCTTTTATGGTAATCGTGCGAGAGGGCGCAGGGACTTCCTTTGTCCC
AAATCTGTGCGGAGCCGAAATCTGGGAGGCGCCGCCGCACCCCCTCTAGCGGGCGCGGGGCGAAGCGGTG
CGGCGCCGGCAGGAAGGAAATGGGCGGGGAGGGCCTTCGTGCGTCGCCGCGCCGCCGTCCCCTTCTCCCT
CTCCAGCCTCGGGGCTGTCCGCGGGGGGACGGCTGCCTTCGGGGGGGACGGGGCAGGGCGGGGTTCGGCT
TCTGGCGTGTGACCGGCGGCTCTAGAGCCTCTGCTAACCATGTTCATGCCTTCTTCTTTTTCCTACAGCT
CCTGGGCAACGTGCTGGTTATTGTGCTGTCTCATCATTTTGGCAAAGAATTCGGTACCGCGGGCCCGGGA
TCCACCGGAAGCCACCTGCATGCGGCCGCGCCACCATGGATCCTGTGGTGGTGCTGGGGCTCTGTCTCTC
CTGTTTGCTTCTCCTTTCACTCTGGAAACAGAGCTATGGGGGAGGGTTGGATCCACCGGTCGGCGGCTCC
GGAGGCAGCGGCGGTTCTGGAGGTTCCGGTGGCGGCTCCATGGTGTCGAAGGGAGAGGAGCTTTTCACCG
GCGTGGTGCCGATTCTTGTGGAACTGGACGGCGACGTGAACGGACATAAGTTCAGCGTGTCAGGAGAAGG
AGAAGGGGACGCGACTTACGGAAAGCTGACCCTGAAGTTCATCTGTACCACCGGGAAGCTCCCGGTGCCC
TGGCCGACCCTCGTGACTACTCTGACCTACGGAGTGCAGTGCTTCTCCCGCTACCCGGACCATATGAAGC
AGCACGATTTCTTCAAGAGCGCTATGCCCGAGGGTTACGTGCAAGAACGGACCATCTTCTTCAAGGACGA
CGGAAACTACAAGACCAGAGCCGAAGTGAAATTCGAAGGAGACACCCTCGTCAATCGCATCGAGCTGAAG
GGAATCGACTTTAAGGAAGATGGGAATATCCTGGGTCACAAGCTGGAGTACAACTACAACTCCCACAATG
TGTACATCATGGCGGATAAGCAAAAGAACGGCATTAAGGTCAACTTCAAGATCCGGCATAACATAGAAGA
TGGCTCCGTGCAACTGGCGGACCACTACCAGCAGAACACCCCCATTGGGGACGGTCCGGTGCTGCTCCCT
GATAACCACTACCTGTCAACCCAAAGCGCACTGTCCAAGGACCCCAACGAGAAGAGGGACCACATGGTGC
TGCTGGAGTTCGTCACTGCCGCTGGCATCACTCTCGGAATGGACGAGCTGTACAAGGGGGGCGGCTCCGG
AGGCAGCGGCGGTTCTGGAGGTTCCGGTGGCGGCTCCACGCGTATGGGACACACTCTTTACGCCCCTGGA
GGATACGACATTATGGGATATTTGGATCAGATTGCGAACCGCCCAAACCCTCAGGTCGAACTGGGGCCTG
TGGACCTGTCATGTGCCCTGATCCTGTGCGATCTGAAGCAAAAGGACACTCCGATCGTCTACGCCTCGGA
AGCCTTCTTGGAGATGACCGGATACAACAGACATGAGGTGCTCGGCAGGAACTGCAGATTCCTGCAGTCC
CCCGACGGGATGGTGAAACCAAAGTCGACTCGCAAATATGTGGACTCGAACACGATCTACACCATCAAGA
AGGCCATCGACCGGAACGCCGAGGTCCAGGTGGAGGTGGTCAACTTTAAGAAGAACGGCCAGCGGTTCGT
GAACTTTCTGACCATCATTCCGGTCCGGGATGAAACCGGAGAGTACAGATACTCCATCGGATTCCAGTGC
GAAACCGAATGAGTTAACCTCGAGGTACCGATGAATAGCTAAGGTCGAGGCCGCAGGTAAGTATCAAGGT
TACAAGACAGGTTTAAGGAGACCAATAGAAACTGGGCTTGTCGAGACAGAGAAGACTCTTGCGTTTCTGA
TAGGCACCTATTGGTCTTACTGACATCCACTTTGCCTTTCTCTCCACAGGTGTCGACAATCAACCTCTGG
ATTACAAAATTTGTGAAAGATTGACTGGTATTCTTAACTATGTTGCTCCTTTTACGCTATGTGGATACGC
TGCTTTAATGCCTTTGTATCATGCTATTGCTTCCCGTATGGCTTTCATTTTCTCCTCCTTGTATAAATCC
TGGTTGCTGTCTCTTTATGAGGAGTTGTGGCCCGTTGTCAGGCAACGTGGCGTGGTGTGCACTGTGTTTG
CTGACGCAACCCCCACTGGTTGGGGCATTGCCACCACCTGTCAGCTCCTTTCCGGGACTTTCGCTTTCCC
CCTCCCTATTGCCACGGCGGAACTCATCGCCGCCTGCCTTGCCCGCTGCTGGACAGGGGCTCGGCTGTTG
GGCACTGACAATTCCGTGGTGTTGTCGGGGAAGCTGACGTCCTTTCCATGGCTGCTCGCCTGTGTTGCCA
CCTGGATTCTGCGCGGGACGTCCTTCTGCTACGTCCCTTCGGCCCTCAATCCAGCGGACCTTCCTTCCCG
CGGCCTGCTGCCGGCTCTGCGGCCTCTTCCGCGTCTTCGCCTTCGCCCTCAGACGAGTCGGATCTCCCTT
TGGGCCGCCTCCCCGCCTGGAATTCGAGCTCGGTACGATCAGCCTCGACTGTGCCTTCTAGTTGCCAGCC
ATCTGTTGTTTGCCCCTCCCCCGTGCCTTCCTTGACCCTGGAAGGTGCCACTCCCACTGTCCTTTCCTAA
TAAAATGAGGAAATTGCATCGCATTGTCTGAGTAGGTGTCATTCTATTCTGGGGGGTGGGGTGGGGCAGG
ACAGCAAGGGGGAGGATTGGGAAGACAATAGCCCAGCTTTTGTTCCCTTTAGTGAGGGTTAATTGCGCGC
TTGGCGTAATCATGGTCATAGCTGTTTCCACTCCTCAGGTGCAGGCTGCCTATCAGAAGGTGGTGGCTGG
TGTGGCCAATGCCCTGGCTCACAAATACCACTGAGATCTTTTTCCCTCTGCCAAAAATTATGGGGACATC
ATGAAGCCCCTTGAGCATCTGACTTCTGGCTAATAAAGGAAATTTATTTTCATTGCAATAGTGTGTTGGA
ATTTTTTGTGTCTCTCACTCGGAAGGACATATGGGAGGGCAAATCATTTAAAACATCAGAATGAGTATTT
GGTTTAGAGTTTGGCAACATATGCCCATATGCTGGCTGCCATGAACAAAGGTTGGCTATAAAGAGGTCAT
CAGTATATGAAACAGCCCCCTGCTGTCCATTCCTTATTCCATAGAAAAGCCTTGACTTGAGGTTAGATTT
TTTTTATATTTTGTTTTGTGTTATTTTTTTCTTTAACATCCCTAAAATTTTCCTTACATGTTTTACTAGC
CAGATTTTTCCTCCTCTCCTGACTACTCCCAGTCATAGCTGTCCCTCTTCTCTTATGGAGATCCCTCGAC
CTGCAGCCCAAGCTTGGCGTAATCATGGTCATAGCTGTTTCCTGTGTGAAATTGTTATCCGCTCACAATT
CCACACAACATACGAGCCGGAAGCATAAAGTGTAAAGCCTGGGGTGCCTAATGAGTGAGCTAACTCACAT
TAATTGCGTTGCGCTCACTGCCCGCTTTCCAGTCGGGAAACCTGTCGTGCCAGCGGATCCGCATCTCAAT
TAGTCAGCAACCATAGTCCCGCCCCTAACTCCGCCCATCCCGCCCCTAACTCCGCCCAGTTCCGCCCATT
CTCCGCCCCATGGCTGACTAATTTTTTTTATTTATGCAGAGGCCGAGGCCGCCTCGGCCTCTGAGCTATT
CCAGAAGTAGTGAGGAGGCTTTTTTGGAGGCCTAGGCTTTTGCAAAAAGCTAACTTGTTTATTGCAGCTT
ATAATGGTTACAAATAAAGCAATAGCATCACAAATTTCACAAATAAAGCATTTTTTTCACTGCATTCTAG
TTGTGGTTTGTCCAAACTCATCAATGTATCTTATCATGTCTGGATCCGCTGCATTAATGAATCGGCCAAC
GCGCGGGGAGAGGCGGTTTGCGTATTGGGCGCTCTTCCGCTTCCTCGCTCACTGACTCGCTGCGCTCGGT
CGTTCGGCTGCGGCGAGCGGTATCAGCTCACTCAAAGGCGGTAATACGGTTATCCACAGAATCAGGGGAT
AACGCAGGAAAGAACATGTGAGCAAAAGGCCAGCAAAAGGCCAGGAACCGTAAAAAGGCCGCGTTGCTGG
CGTTTTTCCATAGGCTCCGCCCCCCTGACGAGCATCACAAAAATCGACGCTCAAGTCAGAGGTGGCGAAA
CCCGACAGGACTATAAAGATACCAGGCGTTTCCCCCTGGAAGCTCCCTCGTGCGCTCTCCTGTTCCGACC
CTGCCGCTTACCGGATACCTGTCCGCCTTTCTCCCTTCGGGAAGCGTGGCGCTTTCTCATAGCTCACGCT
GTAGGTATCTCAGTTCGGTGTAGGTCGTTCGCTCCAAGCTGGGCTGTGTGCACGAACCCCCCGTTCAGCC
CGACCGCTGCGCCTTATCCGGTAACTATCGTCTTGAGTCCAACCCGGTAAGACACGACTTATCGCCACTG
GCAGCAGCCACTGGTAACAGGATTAGCAGAGCGAGGTATGTAGGCGGTGCTACAGAGTTCTTGAAGTGGT
GGCCTAACTACGGCTACACTAGAAGAACAGTATTTGGTATCTGCGCTCTGCTGAAGCCAGTTACCTTCGG
AAAAAGAGTTGGTAGCTCTTGATCCGGCAAACAAACCACCGCTGGTAGCGGTGGTTTTTTTGTTTGCAAG
CAGCAGATTACGCGCAGAAAAAAAGGATCTCAAGAAGATCCTTTGATCTTTTCTACGGGGTCTGACGCTC
AGTGGAACGAAAACTCACGTTAAGGGATTTTGGTCATGAGATTATCAAAAAGGATCTTCACCTAGATCCT
TTTAAATTAAAAATGAAGTTTTAAATCAATCTAAAGTATATATGAGTAAACTTGGTCTGACAGTTACCAA
TGCTTAATCAGTGAGGCACCTATCTCAGCGATCTGTCTATTTCGTTCATCCATAGTTGCCTGACTCCCCG
TCGTGTAGATAACTACGATACGGGAGGGCTTACCATCTGGCCCCAGTGCTGCAATGATACCGCGAGACCC
ACGCTCACCGGCTCCAGATTTATCAGCAATAAACCAGCCAGCCGGAAGGGCCGAGCGCAGAAGTGGTCCT
GCAACTTTATCCGCCTCCATCCAGTCTATTAATTGTTGCCGGGAAGCTAGAGTAAGTAGTTCGCCAGTTA
ATAGTTTGCGCAACGTTGTTGCCATTGCTACAGGCATCGTGGTGTCACGCTCGTCGTTTGGTATGGCTTC
ATTCAGCTCCGGTTCCCAACGATCAAGGCGAGTTACATGATCCCCCATGTTGTGCAAAAAAGCGGTTAGC
TCCTTCGGTCCTCCGATCGTTGTCAGAAGTAAGTTGGCCGCAGTGTTATCACTCATGGTTATGGCAGCAC
TGCATAATTCTCTTACTGTCATGCCATCCGTAAGATGCTTTTCTGTGACTGGTGAGTACTCAACCAAGTC
ATTCTGAGAATAGTGTATGCGGCGACCGAGTTGCTCTTGCCCGGCGTCAATACGGGATAATACCGCGCCA
CATAGCAGAACTTTAAAAGTGCTCATCATTGGAAAACGTTCTTCGGGGCGAAAACTCTCAAGGATCTTAC
CGCTGTTGAGATCCAGTTCGATGTAACCCACTCGTGCACCCAACTGATCTTCAGCATCTTTTACTTTCAC
CAGCGTTTCTGGGTGAGCAAAAACAGGAAGGCAAAATGCCGCAAAAAAGGGAATAAGGGCGACACGGAAA
TGTTGAATACTCATACTCTTCCTTTTTCAATATTATTGAAGCATTTATCAGGGTTATTGTCTCATGAGCG
GATACATATTTGAATGTATTTAGAAAAATAAACAAATAGGGGTTCCGCGCACATTTCCCCGAAAAGTGCC
ACCTG
